Addgene plasmid #135643: pAAV-S5E8-dTom-nlsdTom
Purpose: AAV vector to drive the expression of dTomato in PV cortical interneuronsunder the control of the E8 regulatory element
Depositing lab: Jordane Dimidschstein. Depositing organization: Broad Institute. Publication: Viral manipulation of functionally distinct interneurons in mice, non-human primates and humans. Vormstein-Schneider D, Lin JD, Pelkey KA, Chittajallu R, Guo B, Arias-Garcia MA, Allaway K, Sakopoulos S, Schneider G, Stevenson O, Vergara J, Sharma J, Zhang Q, Franken TP, Smith J, Ibrahim LA, M Astro KJ, Sabri E, Huang S, Favuzzi E, Burbridge T, Xu Q, Guo L, Vogel I, Sanchez V, Saldi GA, Gorissen BL, Yuan X, Zaghloul KA, Devinsky O, Sabatini BL, Batista-Brito R, Reynolds J, Feng G, Fu Z, McBain CJ, Fishell G, Dimidschstein J. Nat Neurosci. 2020 Dec;23(12):1629-1636. doi: 10.1038/s41593-020-0692-9. Epub 2020 Aug 17. PubMed 32807948.
Backbone
  Vector backbone: AAV-Dlx-GFP
  Vector type: AAV
Growth in bacteria
  Bacterial resistance: Ampicillin, 100 μg/mL
  Growth temperature: 37°C
  Growth strain: NEB Stable
  Copy number: High Copy
Gene/Insert
  Gene/Insert name: dTom-nlsdTom
  Species: M. musculus (mouse)
  Mutation: None
  Cloning method: Gibson Cloning
Terms and licenses: Academic/Nonprofit Terms; Industry Terms: Not Available to Industry
Depositor comments: Please visit https://www.biorxiv.org/content/10.1101/808170v1 for BioRxiv preprint
How to cite: pAAV-S5E8-dTom-nlsdTom was a gift from Jordane Dimidschstein (Addgene plasmid # 135643 ; http://n2t.net/addgene:135643 ; RRID:Addgene_135643)
