[The description below was written by a language model from this plasmid's Addgene catalogue record and pLannotate feature annotations shown in this document.]
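Description:
pAAV-S5E8-dTom-nlsdTom is an adeno-associated virus transfer plasmid built on the AAV-Dlx-GFP backbone and designed to express the red-orange fluorescent protein dTomato in parvalbumin-expressing (PV) cortical interneurons. It is propagated in E. coli as a high-copy plasmid through a ColE1/pUC-type origin and selected with ampicillin via the bla gene under its own promoter. An f1 phage origin is also present in the backbone. The record specifies a recombination-deficient host strain, which is the usual choice for keeping AAV inverted terminal repeats stable.

The expression cassette lies between AAV2 ITRs, which provide the signals for replication and packaging of the intervening DNA into AAV particles. The right ITR is annotated in full, whereas the left one is detected only as two short fragments. Cell-type specificity comes from the E8 regulatory element named in the catalogue entry. This element is not annotated in the feature table and presumably falls within the roughly 1.9 kb unannotated stretch between the left ITR and the chimeric β-globin/immunoglobulin intron. Any minimal promoter paired with it is likewise not stated. Downstream of the intron are two dTomato coding regions in tandem, consistent with the insert name dTom-nlsdTom, which indicates one untagged copy and one carrying a nuclear localisation signal. The sequence linking the two is not annotated, so the record does not show how they are joined. A WPRE follows to enhance transcript stability and expression, and an SV40 polyadenylation signal terminates the transcript. The construct is intended for producing recombinant AAV to label PV interneurons for identification.
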