Features (pLannotate 1.2.2; 17 found; start..end, strand, type, name):
     12..39      +  repeat_region  AAV2 ITR (fragment): inverted terminal repeat of adeno-associated virus serotype 2 inverted
     68..95      +  repeat_region  AAV2 ITR (fragment): inverted terminal repeat of adeno-associated virus serotype 2 inverted
   1960..2092    +  intron         chimeric intron: chimera between introns from human β-globin and immunoglobulin heavy chain genes
   2121..2822    +  CDS            dTomato: dTomato is a basic (constitutively fluorescent) orange fluorescent protein published in 2004, derived from Discosoma sp.. It is reported to be a somewhat slowly-maturing dimer with low acid sensitivity.
   2932..3632    +  CDS            dTomato (fragment): dimeric variant of DsRed fluorescent protein (Shaner et al., 2004) mammalian codon-optimized
   3662..3687    +  misc_feature   MCS (fragment): pBluescript multiple cloning site
   3687..4275    +  misc_feature   WPRE: woodchuck hepatitis virus posttranscriptional regulatory element
   4338..4421    +  CDS            large T antigen (fragment): large T antigen from SV40 (simian virus 40)
   4444..4525    +  polyA_signal   SV40 poly(A) signal: SV40 polyadenylation signal
   4604..4744    +  repeat_region  AAV2 ITR: inverted terminal repeat of adeno-associated virus serotype 2 inverted
   4749..4800    -  misc_feature   bom (fragment): basis of mobility region from pBR322
   4819..5274    +  rep_origin     f1 ori (sequence partly withheld): f1 bacteriophage origin of replication; arrow indicates direction of (+) strand synthesis
   5275..5324    -  misc_feature   bom (fragment): basis of mobility region from pBR322
   5426..5461    -  CDS            rop (fragment): Rop protein, which maintains plasmids at low copy number; rop
   5556..5660    +  promoter       AmpR promoter: bla
   5661..6521    +  CDS            AmpR: β-lactamase; bla; confers resistance to ampicillin, carbenicillin, and related antibiotics
   6692..7280    +  rep_origin     ori: high-copy-number ColE1/pMB1/pBR322/pUC origin of replication
>Addgene plasmid #135643 | pAAV-S5E8-dTom-nlsdTom | addgene full sequence | sequence record 271296 | Addgene NGS Result
CCTGCAGGCAGCTGCGCGCTCGCTCGCTCACTGAGGCCGCCCGGGCGTCGGGCGACCTTTGGTCGCCCGG
CCTCAGTGAGCGAGCGAGCGCGCAGAGAGGGAGTGGCCAACTCCATCACTAGGGGTTCCTGCGGCCGCAC
GCGTTTAATTAAACTAGTGGTTTATTGATCTCCAACTTTTTAAATCCCTCTGTCATTTTAAATGAGGTGC
ACTCGGTTGTGTCATCATCTCGGTTTTAATTGTGTGAAAATTTCCTGCCAATCTCACACCGCTGCGGCAA
CCTCACCTTGCTACTTGCCCTGCAAGTTCTGCAGTGTGCCGTTCTGAGTATGCCGTTTTAACTAGTTCTT
GCAGCAGGACACAAAGCGAGATAGTCTGATAGAACCAGTTCTCCTCTGGTTTTACCTTTACTCTTAGATG
AGTTAAGGGTCACATCAAACCAGGGCTCAGCCCGCCAGATCTCCTAAGCACAGCCCCTCCTGACCCAATG
CAGTTAACCCAACCTCATTCAGCGCTAGTATCAAATGACACTGGAGCTGCTGCAGTATGCATCCCGAGAC
TAAGTAGGCAGGATTTATTATCAGCAGAAGTCCCCTAACTACCAGGTTATTCAAGCTCCGTTCTTGTCAC
AAACAGGCGCGGCGGAAGACACAGTGCAGCAGACTCAGAGCTCATTTACAAGACAAGCGAATTCTCAGTT
AGAGACAAGGGCAGCGCGGCAGCGAACTGCAGTAAATCTTTTCACGCTCACAGCAACATCTAACAATGCT
CTCCTGCAACGCCTCAGATCAAACGAATCCTACTTGGTTTAAACATCAAATCAACACCATAAAAAAGGCT
TCATTAGCAAAGTTCAATTTAGGATGTTTTTAATCGTGTCTTAATTCTAGAACCAGTGCGAGACTTTCCA
TGCTTATTCAAGCATGCTGACAGAATTGGAACCTCTTAGAATTGCCTACCTGCACCTATCAGCCTGGCTG
ACAGGAGCCCGCCAAAGGATTAAAAAAAAACAAAACCCAAAACATAAAATCATGCAAAAAAATATTTACC
CCCGAAAGATGTATGTAGTTAAAGCTCAGCTTCCTGCAGCCTCGATAGCCCCTGAAGTGTTAATCTGAAG
AAACAGTTCCATGAGTTTCCACAGGCCGGTAGTGAGTCTCCTACACTTGACCTAGACAGACTTACATAAT
GAAGCATCAGTGCTGGGGAGCTTGCACGATGTCATCACCAGCAAGAGTAAGAAGTATTGGCAGCAGCAAG
CAGGCGGGCAGGCTGAGATCTTGCATGGAAATCATGAACCAGGTCTTGCTTTTCGTTTTTGAAACGTTTT
GGAAGGAGAGTTATGAATAGCCCAGAAATAGGTCTCATTTTGTGGGTAGGAAGAATGACCAGAAGCATGA
AAGCTAAATCTCCTGGCAAGTGCAGGGGACCTCTCTTGGAGTGTGCAGTAAACCCGAGGGGACGACTTCT
CCTGCTGTCAACTCCTGAACCATCACATCTGGAGTGAAGGAAGGGGCTGGTGAAGCCTTGTAATAAATGC
AAAGGATGCTGCTGAGAGCTTTGGTCTGCCTTTAACTCATTGTGGTGAGTAGAGGGGATGTGGCAGTATG
CAATGAGAGTTGGTTGTGTAGGTTGCTTTGCAGAGTAATAACCAAAAAAAAAAAAATCTGTGAAGTGCTC
AATACTTTAGACACATTTTAATAAACAAGATGATAGTAAAATTACTCTTCTCCATCAAATTGAGACTGTG
CTGGGTTAAACTGTTTTAATGCATTTTAACTCCTGATGTTCATCCAAGTAATAAGAGAAACTTCCTGCAG
CCCGGGCTGGGCATAAAAGTCAGGGCAGAGCCATCTATTGCTTACATTTGCTTCTAGCCTGCAAGTCGAG
GAGCGCAGCCTTCCAGAAGCAGAGCGCGGCGCCTTAAGCTGCAGAAGTTGGTCGTGAGGCACTGGGCACG
TAAGTATCAAGGTTACAAGACAGGTTTAAGGAGACCAATAGAAACTGGGCTTGTCGAGACAGAGAAGACT
CTTGCGTTTCTGATAGGCACCTATTGGTCTTACTGACATCCACTTTGCCTTTCTCTCCACAGCGAGCTCG
CTAGCGCGATCGCTGCCACCATGGTGAGCAAGGGCGAGGAGGTCATCAAAGAGTTCATGCGCTTCAAGGT
GCGCATGGAGGGCTCCATGAACGGCCACGAGTTCGAGATCGAGGGCGAGGGCGAGGGCCGCCCCTACGAG
GGCACCCAGACCGCCAAGCTGAAGGTGACCAAGGGCGGCCCCCTGCCCTTCGCCTGGGACATCCTGTCCC
CCCAGTTCATGTACGGCTCCAAGGCGTACGTGAAGCACCCCGCCGACATCCCCGATTACAAGAAGCTGTC
CTTCCCCGAGGGCTTCAAGTGGGAGCGCGTGATGAACTTCGAGGACGGCGGTCTGGTGACCGTGACCCAG
GACTCCTCCCTGCAGGACGGCACGCTGATCTACAAGGTGAAGATGCGCGGCACCAACTTCCCCCCCGACG
GCCCCGTAATGCAGAAGAAGACCATGGGCTGGGAGGCCTCCACCGAGCGCCTGTACCCCCGCGACGGCGT
GCTGAAGGGCGAGATCCACCAGGCCCTGAAGCTGAAGGACGGCGGCCACTACCTGGTGGAGTTCAAGACC
ATCTACATGGCCAAGAAGCCCGTGCAACTGCCCGGCTACTACTACGTGGACACCAAGCTGGACATCACCT
CCCACAACGAGGACTACACCATCGTGGAACAGTACGAGCGCTCCGAGGGCCGCCACCACCTGTTCCTGTA
CGGCATGGACGAGCTGTACAAGTCCGGAGATAACGGAAGCGGAGCCACTAACTTCTCCCTGTTGAAACAA
GCAGGGGATGTCGAAGAGAATCCCGGGCCATCTAGAATGGCCCCCAAGAAGAAGAGGAAGGTGGTGAGCA
AGGGCGAGGAGGTCATCAAAGAGTTCATGCGCTTCAAGGTGCGCATGGAGGGCTCCATGAACGGCCACGA
GTTCGAGATCGAGGGCGAGGGCGAGGGCCGCCCCTACGAGGGCACCCAGACCGCCAAGCTGAAGGTGACC
AAGGGCGGCCCCCTGCCCTTCGCCTGGGACATCCTGTCCCCCCAGTTCATGTACGGCTCCAAGGCGTACG
TGAAGCACCCCGCCGACATCCCCGATTACAAGAAGCTGTCCTTCCCCGAGGGCTTCAAGTGGGAGCGCGT
GATGAACTTCGAGGACGGCGGTCTGGTGACCGTGACCCAGGACTCCTCCCTGCAGGACGGCACGCTGATC
TACAAGGTGAAGATGCGCGGCACCAACTTCCCCCCCGACGGCCCCGTAATGCAGAAGAAGACCATGGGCT
GGGAGGCCTCCACCGAGCGCCTGTACCCCCGCGACGGCGTGCTGAAGGGCGAGATCCACCAGGCCCTGAA
GCTGAAGGACGGCGGCCACTACCTGGTGGAGTTCAAGACCATCTACATGGCCAAGAAGCCCGTGCAACTG
CCCGGCTACTACTACGTGGACACCAAGCTGGACATCACCTCCCACAACGAGGACTACACCATCGTGGAAC
AGTACGAGCGCTCCGAGGGCCGCCACCACCTGTTCCTGTACGGCATGGACGAGCTGTACAAGTAAGTCGA
CGGCGCGCCCCACCCCTGCAGGGAATTCGATATCAAGCTTATCGATAATCAACCTCTGGATTACAAAATT
TGTGAAAGATTGACTGGTATTCTTAACTATGTTGCTCCTTTTACGCTATGTGGATACGCTGCTTTAATGC
CTTTGTATCATGCTATTGCTTCCCGTATGGCTTTCATTTTCTCCTCCTTGTATAAATCCTGGTTGCTGTC
TCTTTATGAGGAGTTGTGGCCCGTTGTCAGGCAACGTGGCGTGGTGTGCACTGTGTTTGCTGACGCAACC
CCCACTGGTTGGGGCATTGCCACCACCTGTCAGCTCCTTTCCGGGACTTTCGCTTTCCCCCTCCCTATTG
CCACGGCGGAACTCATCGCCGCCTGCCTTGCCCGCTGCTGGACAGGGGCTCGGCTGTTGGGCACTGACAA
TTCCGTGGTGTTGTCGGGGAAATCATCGTCCTTTCCTTGGCTGCTCGCCTATGTTGCCACCTGGATTCTG
CGCGGGACGTCCTTCTGCTACGTCCCTTCGGCCCTCAATCCAGCGGACCTTCCTTCCCGCGGCCTGCTGC
CGGCTCTGCGGCCTCTTCCGCGTCTTCGCCTTCGCCCTCAGACGAGTCGGATCTCCCTTTGGGCCGCCTC
CCCGCATCGATACCGAGCGCTGCTCGAGAGATCTGTGATAGCGGCCATCAAGCTGGCCGCGACTCTAGAT
CATAATCAGCCATACCACATTTGTAGAGGTTTTACTTGCTTTAAAAAACCTCCCACACCTCCCCCTGAAC
CTGAAACATAAAATGAATGCAATTGTTGTTGTTAACTTGTTTATTGCAGCTTATAATGGTTACAAATAAA
GCAATAGCATCACAAATTTCACAAATAAAGCATTTTTTTCACTGCATTCTAGTTGTGGTTTGTCCAAACT
CATCAATGTATCAGCTTATCGATACCGCATGCACGTGCGGACCGAGCGGCCGCAGGAACCCCTAGTGATG
GAGTTGGCCACTCCCTCTCTGCGCGCTCGCTCGCTCACTGAGGCCGGGCGACCAAAGGTCGCCCGACGCC
CGGGCTTTGCCCGGGCGGCCTCAGTGAGCGAGCGAGCGCGCAGCTGCCTGCAGGGGCGCCTGATGCGGTA
TTTTCTCCTTACGCATCTGTGCGGTATTTCACACCGCATA
[95 nt withheld, positions 4801-4895]
T
[46 nt withheld, positions 4897-4942]
C
[141 nt withheld, positions 4944-5084]
CCTTTGACGTTGGAGTCCACGTTCTTT
[37 nt withheld, positions 5112-5148]
ACTCTATCTCGGGCTATTCTTTTGATTTATAAGGGATTTTGCCGATTTCGGTCTATTGGTTAAAAAATGA
GCTGATTTAACAAAAATTTAACGCGAATTTTAACAAAATATTAACGTTTACAATTTTATGGTGCACTCTC
AGTACAATCTGCTCTGATGCCGCATAGTTAAGCCAGCCCCGACACCCGCCAACACCCGCTGACGCGCCCT
GACGGGCTTGTCTGCTCCCGGCATCCGCTTACAGACAAGCTGTGACCGTCTCCGGGAGCTGCATGTGTCA
GAGGTTTTCACCGTCATCACCGAAACGCGCGAGACGAAAGGGCCTCGTGATACGCCTATTTTTATAGGTT
AATGTCATGATAATAATGGTTTCTTAGACGTCAGGTGGCACTTTTCGGGGAAATGTGCGCGGAACCCCTA
TTTGTTTATTTTTCTAAATACATTCAAATATGTATCCGCTCATGAGACAATAACCCTGATAAATGCTTCA
ATAATATTGAAAAAGGAAGAGTATGAGTATTCAACATTTCCGTGTCGCCCTTATTCCCTTTTTTGCGGCA
TTTTGCCTTCCTGTTTTTGCTCACCCAGAAACGCTGGTGAAAGTAAAAGATGCTGAAGATCAGTTGGGTG
CACGAGTGGGTTACATCGAACTGGATCTCAACAGCGGTAAGATCCTTGAGAGTTTTCGCCCCGAAGAACG
TTTTCCAATGATGAGCACTTTTAAAGTTCTGCTATGTGGCGCGGTATTATCCCGTATTGACGCCGGGCAA
GAGCAACTCGGTCGCCGCATACACTATTCTCAGAATGACTTGGTTGAGTACTCACCAGTCACAGAAAAGC
ATCTTACGGATGGCATGACAGTAAGAGAATTATGCAGTGCTGCCATAACCATGAGTGATAACACTGCGGC
CAACTTACTTCTGACAACGATCGGAGGACCGAAGGAGCTAACCGCTTTTTTGCACAACATGGGGGATCAT
GTAACTCGCCTTGATCGTTGGGAACCGGAGCTGAATGAAGCCATACCAAACGACGAGCGTGACACCACGA
TGCCTGTAGCAATGGCAACAACGTTGCGCAAACTATTAACTGGCGAACTACTTACTCTAGCTTCCCGGCA
ACAATTAATAGACTGGATGGAGGCGGATAAAGTTGCAGGACCACTTCTGCGCTCGGCCCTTCCGGCTGGC
TGGTTTATTGCTGATAAATCTGGAGCCGGTGAGCGTGGGTCTCGCGGTATCATTGCAGCACTGGGGCCAG
ATGGTAAGCCCTCCCGTATCGTAGTTATCTACACGACGGGGAGTCAGGCAACTATGGATGAACGAAATAG
ACAGATCGCTGAGATAGGTGCCTCACTGATTAAGCATTGGTAACTGTCAGACCAAGTTTACTCATATATA
CTTTAGATTGATTTAAAACTTCATTTTTAATTTAAAAGGATCTAGGTGAAGATCCTTTTTGATAATCTCA
TGACCAAAATCCCTTAACGTGAGTTTTCGTTCCACTGAGCGTCAGACCCCGTAGAAAAGATCAAAGGATC
TTCTTGAGATCCTTTTTTTCTGCGCGTAATCTGCTGCTTGCAAACAAAAAAACCACCGCTACCAGCGGTG
GTTTGTTTGCCGGATCAAGAGCTACCAACTCTTTTTCCGAAGGTAACTGGCTTCAGCAGAGCGCAGATAC
CAAATACTGTTCTTCTAGTGTAGCCGTAGTTAGGCCACCACTTCAAGAACTCTGTAGCACCGCCTACATA
CCTCGCTCTGCTAATCCTGTTACCAGTGGCTGCTGCCAGTGGCGATAAGTCGTGTCTTACCGGGTTGGAC
TCAAGACGATAGTTACCGGATAAGGCGCAGCGGTCGGGCTGAACGGGGGGTTCGTGCACACAGCCCAGCT
TGGAGCGAACGACCTACACCGAACTGAGATACCTACAGCGTGAGCTATGAGAAAGCGCCACGCTTCCCGA
AGGGAGAAAGGCGGACAGGTATCCGGTAAGCGGCAGGGTCGGAACAGGAGAGCGCACGAGGGAGCTTCCA
GGGGGAAACGCCTGGTATCTTTATAGTCCTGTCGGGTTTCGCCACCTCTGACTTGAGCGTCGATTTTTGT
GATGCTCGTCAGGGGGGCGGAGCCTATGGAAAAACGCCAGCAACGCGGCCTTTTTACGGTTCCTGGCCTT
TTGCTGGCCTTTTGCTCACATGT
